Addgene plasmid #131881: pDONR221_MFSD14B
Purpose: Gateway entry clone with codon-optimized ORF sequence for subcloning into custom expression vectors
Depositing lab: RESOLUTE Consortium & Giulio Superti-Furga. Depositing organization: CeMM Research Center for Molecular Medicine. Publication: The RESOLUTE consortium: unlocking SLC transporters for drug discovery. Superti-Furga G, Lackner D, Wiedmer T, Ingles-Prieto A, Barbosa B, Girardi E, Goldmann U, Gurtl B, Klavins K, Klimek C, Lindinger S, Lineiro-Retes E, Muller AC, Onstein S, Redinger G, Reil D, Sedlyarov V, Wolf G, Crawford M, Everley R, ... Steppan CM. Nat Rev Drug Discov. 2020 Jul;19(7):429-430. doi: 10.1038/d41573-020-00056-6. PubMed 32265506.
Backbone
  Vector backbone: pDONR221
  Backbone manufacturer: Thermo Fisher Scientific
  Backbone size w/o insert (bp): 2550
  Vector type: Mammalian Expression
Growth in bacteria
  Bacterial resistance: Kanamycin, 50 μg/mL
  Growth temperature: 37°C
  Growth strain: Stbl3
  Copy number: High Copy
Gene/Insert
  Gene/Insert name: MFSD14B (alt name: FLJ14753, HIATL1)
  Species: H. sapiens (human)
  Insert size (bp): 1518
  Entrez Gene: HIATL1 (a.k.a. FLJ14753, MGC117350)
  Cloning method: Gateway Cloning
  Sequencing primers: 5′ M13-fwd; 3′ M13-rev
Terms and licenses: Academic/Nonprofit Terms; Industry Terms
Depositor comments: For more information on the full Resolute plasmid collection, please see www.addgene.org/depositor-collections/re-solute/. Please provide your feedback on this plasmid to the RESOLUTE consortium by filling out their RESOLUTE repository feedback form: https://forms.office.com/Pages/ResponsePage.aspx?id=0e05yklzmkS7rjFGQL4N7z4feCLQvEJAmVcOCM_u885UN1JJRko0Ukg4TVQwNTZLOUxPQVJWT1NHUCQlQCN0PWcu
How to cite: pDONR221_MFSD14B was a gift from RESOLUTE Consortium & Giulio Superti-Furga (Addgene plasmid # 131881 ; http://n2t.net/addgene:131881 ; RRID:Addgene_131881)
