[The description below was written by a language model from this plasmid's Addgene catalogue record and pLannotate feature annotations shown in this document.]
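Description:
pDONR221_MFSD14B is a Gateway entry clone built on the commercial pDONR221 backbone, carrying a codon-optimized open reading frame for human MFSD14B (also known as HIATL1 or FLJ14753), a member of the major facilitator superfamily. It belongs to a large consortium collection of solute carrier (SLC) transporter clones assembled to support transporter research and drug discovery. The plasmid totals about 4.1 kb. It is maintained in E. coli at high copy through a ColE1/pUC-type origin, with selection by a kanamycin resistance gene encoding an aminoglycoside phosphotransferase.

The 1,518 bp MFSD14B coding sequence lies between attL1 and attL2 recombination sites, the product of a BP reaction into the donor vector. These sites allow directional, in-frame transfer of the ORF by LR Clonase into any attR-containing destination vector. Although the catalogue lists the vector type as mammalian expression, the annotated features show no eukaryotic promoter or polyadenylation signal. Expression in mammalian cells therefore depends on subcloning into a suitable destination vector, which would also supply any tags, since none are annotated on the insert. Upstream of the cassette, rrnB T1 and T2 terminators insulate the insert from read-through transcription originating in the backbone. A T7 promoter sits just outside attL2, oriented towards the insert on the reverse strand. The short lacI and lacZα fragments are backbone remnants with no functional role, and M13 forward and reverse priming sites flanking the cassette are used for sequence verification. The record's stated use is as a source clone for moving the optimized MFSD14B ORF into custom expression vectors.
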