Features (pLannotate 1.2.2; 10 found; start..end, strand, type, name):
    121..213     +  CDS            lacI (fragment): lac repressor; lacI; The lac repressor binds to the lac operator to inhibit transcription in E. coli. This inhibition can be relieved by adding lactose or isopropyl-β-D-thiogalactopyranoside (IPTG).
    268..295     -  terminator     rrnB T2 terminator: transcription terminator T2 from the E. coli rrnB gene
    427..470     +  terminator     rrnB T1 terminator: Escherichia coli rrnB; transcription terminator T1 from the E. coli rrnB gene
    517..553     -  CDS            lacZα (fragment): LacZα fragment of β-galactosidase; lacZ fragment
    569..668     +  protein_bind   attL1: mutant version of attL; recombination site for the Gateway® LR reaction LR Clonase™
    674..2191    +  CDS            MFSD14B: MF14B_HUMAN - Also known as HIATL1 Experimental evidence at protein level: Swiss-Prot protein existence level 1. From Homo sapiens (Human).
   2193..2292    -  protein_bind   attL2: mutant version of attL; recombination site for the Gateway® LR reaction LR Clonase™
   2310..2328    -  promoter       T7 promoter: promoter for bacteriophage T7 RNA polymerase
   2462..3271    +  CDS            KanR: aminoglycoside phosphotransferase; aph(3')-Ia; confers resistance to kanamycin in bacteria or G418 (Geneticin®) in eukaryotes
   3418..4006    +  rep_origin     ori: high-copy-number ColE1/pMB1/pBR322/pUC origin of replication
>Addgene plasmid #131881 | pDONR221_MFSD14B | depositor full sequence | sequence record 253161 | Full Sequence
CTTTCCTGCGTTATCCCCTGATTCTGTGGATAACCGTATTACCGCCTTTGAGTGAGCTGATACCGCTCGC
CGCAGCCGAACGACCGAGCGCAGCGAGTCAGTGAGCGAGGAAGCGGAAGAGCGCCCAATACGCAAACCGC
CTCTCCCCGCGCGTTGGCCGATTCATTAATGCAGCTGGCACGACAGGTTTCCCGACTGGAAAGCGGGCAG
TGAGCGCAACGCAATTAATACGCGTACCGCTAGCCAGGAAGAGTTTGTAGAAACGCAAAAAGGCCATCCG
TCAGGATGGCCTTCTGCTTAGTTTGATGCCTGGCAGTTTATGGCGGGCGTCCTGCCCGCCACCCTCCGGG
CCGTTGCTTCACAACGTTCAAATCCGCTCCCGGCGGATTTGTCCTACTCAGGAGAGCGTTCACCGACAAA
CAACAGATAAAACGAAAGGCCCAGTCTTCCGACTGAGCCTTTCGTTTTATTTGATGCCTGGCAGTTCCCT
ACTCTCGCGTTAACGCTAGCATGGATGTTTTCCCAGTCACGACGTTGTAAAACGACGGCCAGTCTTAAGC
TCGGGCCCCAAATAATGATTTTATTTTGACTGATAGTGACCTGTTCGTTGCAACACATTGATGAGCAATG
CTTTTTTATAATGCCAACTTTGTACAAAAAAGCAGGCTCCACCATGTCCGTGGAGCCACCTCCAGAGCTG
GAGGAGAAGGCAGCATCTGAGCCAGAGGCAGGAGCCATGCCTGAGAAGAGGGCAGGAGCACAGGCAGCAG
GATCTACATGGCTGCAGGGCTTTGGCAGACCCAGCGTGTACCACGCCGCCATCGTGATCTTCCTGGAGTT
CTTTGCCTGGGGCCTGCTGACCACACCTATGCTGACCGTGCTGCACGAGACATTTTCCCAGCACACCTTC
CTGATGAACGGCCTGATCCAGGGCGTGAAGGGCCTGCTGTCTTTTCTGAGCGCCCCACTGATCGGCGCCC
TGAGCGACGTGTGGGGCCGGAAGCCTTTTCTGCTGGGCACCGTGTTCTTTACATGCTTCCCAATCCCCCT
GATGAGAATCTCCCCTTGGTGGTATTTCGCCATGATCTCCGTGTCTGGCGTGTTCAGCGTGACATTTTCC
GTGATCTTCGCCTACGTGGCCGATGTGACACAGGAGCACGAGCGGAGCACCGCATATGGATGGGTGAGCG
CCACCTTTGCCGCATCCCTGGTGAGCTCCCCAGCAATCGGAGCATACCTGAGCGCCTCCTATGGCGACTC
TCTGGTGGTGCTGGTGGCAACCGTGGTGGCCCTGCTGGATATCTGCTTCATCCTGGTGGCCGTGCCTGAG
AGCCTGCCAGAGAAGATGCGGCCAGTGTCTTGGGGAGCACAGATCAGCTGGAAGCAGGCAGACCCCTTTG
CCAGCCTGAAGAAGGTCGGCAAGGATTCCACAGTGCTGCTGATCTGTATCACCGTGTTCCTGTCCTACCT
GCCTGAGGCCGGCCAGTACTCTAGCTTCTTTCTGTATCTGAGGCAGGTCATCGGCTTTGGCAGCGTGAAG
ATCGCCGCCTTCATCGCCATGGTGGGCATCCTGTCCATCGTGGCCCAGACAGCCTTCCTGTCCATCCTGA
TGCGCTCTCTGGGCAACAAGAATACCGTGCTGCTGGGCCTGGGCTTTCAGATGCTGCAGCTGGCCTGGTA
TGGCTTCGGCTCTCAGGCCTGGATGATGTGGGCAGCAGGAACAGTGGCAGCAATGTCCTCTATCACCTTT
CCCGCCATCTCTGCCCTGGTGAGCAGGAACGCAGAGAGCGACCAGCAGGGAGTGGCACAGGGCATCATCA
CAGGAATCAGGGGACTGTGCAATGGACTGGGACCTGCCCTGTACGGCTTCATCTTTTATATGTTCCACGT
GGAGCTGACCGAGCTGGGCCCAAAGCTGAACTCCAACAATGTGCCACTGCAGGGAGCCGTGATCCCAGGA
CCACCTTTCCTGTTTGGAGCATGTATCGTGCTGATGTCTTTTCTGGTGGCCCTGTTCATCCCAGAGTACT
CCAAGGCCTCTGGCGTGCAGAAGCACTCCAACAGCTCCTCTGGCTCTCTGACCAATACACCTGAGAGAGG
CAGCGACGAGGATATCGAGCCACTGCTGCAGGATAGCTCCATCTGGGAGCTGTCTAGCTTCGAGGAGCCC
GGCAATCAGTGTACCGAGCTGGACCCAGCTTTCTTGTACAAAGTTGGCATTATAAGAAAGCATTGCTTAT
CAATTTGTTGCAACGAACAGGTCACTATCAGTCAAAATAAAATCATTATTTGCCATCCAGCTGATATCCC
CTATAGTGAGTCGTATTACATGGTCATAGCTGTTTCCTGGCAGCTCTGGCCCGTGTCTCAAAATCTCTGA
TGTTACATTGCACAAGATAAAATAATATCATCATGAACAATAAAACTGTCTGCTTACATAAACAGTAATA
CAAGGGGTGTTATGAGCCATATTCAACGGGAAACGTCGAGGCCGCGATTAAATTCCAACATGGATGCTGA
TTTATATGGGTATAAATGGGCTCGCGATAATGTCGGGCAATCAGGTGCGACAATCTATCGCTTGTATGGG
AAGCCCGATGCGCCAGAGTTGTTTCTGAAACATGGCAAAGGTAGCGTTGCCAATGATGTTACAGATGAGA
TGGTCAGACTAAACTGGCTGACGGAATTTATGCCTCTTCCGACCATCAAGCATTTTATCCGTACTCCTGA
TGATGCATGGTTACTCACCACTGCGATCCCCGGAAAAACAGCATTCCAGGTATTAGAAGAATATCCTGAT
TCAGGTGAAAATATTGTTGATGCGCTGGCAGTGTTCCTGCGCCGGTTGCATTCGATTCCTGTTTGTAATT
GTCCTTTTAACAGCGATCGCGTATTTCGTCTCGCTCAGGCGCAATCACGAATGAATAACGGTTTGGTTGA
TGCGAGTGATTTTGATGACGAGCGTAATGGCTGGCCTGTTGAACAAGTCTGGAAAGAAATGCATAAACTT
TTGCCATTCTCACCGGATTCAGTCGTCACTCATGGTGATTTCTCACTTGATAACCTTATTTTTGACGAGG
GGAAATTAATAGGTTGTATTGATGTTGGACGAGTCGGAATCGCAGACCGATACCAGGATCTTGCCATCCT
ATGGAACTGCCTCGGTGAGTTTTCTCCTTCATTACAGAAACGGCTTTTTCAAAAATATGGTATTGATAAT
CCTGATATGAATAAATTGCAGTTTCATTTGATGCTCGATGAGTTTTTCTAATCAGAATTGGTTAATTGGT
TGTAACACTGGCAGAGCATTACGCTGACTTGACGGGACGGCGCAAGCTCATGACCAAAATCCCTTAACGT
GAGTTACGCGTCGTTCCACTGAGCGTCAGACCCCGTAGAAAAGATCAAAGGATCTTCTTGAGATCCTTTT
TTTCTGCGCGTAATCTGCTGCTTGCAAACAAAAAAACCACCGCTACCAGCGGTGGTTTGTTTGCCGGATC
AAGAGCTACCAACTCTTTTTCCGAAGGTAACTGGCTTCAGCAGAGCGCAGATACCAAATACTGTTCTTCT
AGTGTAGCCGTAGTTAGGCCACCACTTCAAGAACTCTGTAGCACCGCCTACATACCTCGCTCTGCTAATC
CTGTTACCAGTGGCTGCTGCCAGTGGCGATAAGTCGTGTCTTACCGGGTTGGACTCAAGACGATAGTTAC
CGGATAAGGCGCAGCGGTCGGGCTGAACGGGGGGTTCGTGCACACAGCCCAGCTTGGAGCGAACGACCTA
CACCGAACTGAGATACCTACAGCGTGAGCTATGAGAAAGCGCCACGCTTCCCGAAGGGAGAAAGGCGGAC
AGGTATCCGGTAAGCGGCAGGGTCGGAACAGGAGAGCGCACGAGGGAGCTTCCAGGGGGAAACGCCTGGT
ATCTTTATAGTCCTGTCGGGTTTCGCCACCTCTGACTTGAGCGTCGATTTTTGTGATGCTCGTCAGGGGG
GCGGAGCCTATGGAAAAACGCCAGCAACGCGGCCTTTTTACGGTTCCTGGCCTTTTGCTGGCCTTTTGCT
CACATGTT
