Features (pLannotate 1.2.2; 10 found; start..end, strand, type, name):
    121..213     +  CDS            lacI (fragment): lac repressor; lacI; The lac repressor binds to the lac operator to inhibit transcription in E. coli. This inhibition can be relieved by adding lactose or isopropyl-β-D-thiogalactopyranoside (IPTG).
    268..295     -  terminator     rrnB T2 terminator: transcription terminator T2 from the E. coli rrnB gene
    427..470     +  terminator     rrnB T1 terminator: Escherichia coli rrnB; transcription terminator T1 from the E. coli rrnB gene
    517..553     -  CDS            lacZα (fragment): LacZα fragment of β-galactosidase; lacZ fragment
    569..668     +  protein_bind   attL1: mutant version of attL; recombination site for the Gateway® LR reaction LR Clonase™
    674..2191    +  CDS            MFSD14B: MF14B_HUMAN - Also known as HIATL1 Experimental evidence at protein level: Swiss-Prot protein existence level 1. From Homo sapiens (Human).
   2193..2292    -  protein_bind   attL2: mutant version of attL; recombination site for the Gateway® LR reaction LR Clonase™
   2310..2328    -  promoter       T7 promoter: promoter for bacteriophage T7 RNA polymerase
   2462..3271    +  CDS            KanR: aminoglycoside phosphotransferase; aph(3')-Ia; confers resistance to kanamycin in bacteria or G418 (Geneticin®) in eukaryotes
   3418..4006    +  rep_origin     ori: high-copy-number ColE1/pMB1/pBR322/pUC origin of replication
>Addgene plasmid #131881 | pDONR221_MFSD14B | addgene full sequence | sequence record 259072 | Addgene NGS Result
CTTTCCTGCGTTATCCCCTGATTCTGTGGATAACCGTATTACCGCCTTTGAGTGAGCTGATACCGCTCGC
CGCAGCCGAACGACCGAGCGCAGCGAGTCAGTGAGCGAGGAAGCGGAAGAGCGCCCAATACGCAAACCGC
CTCTCCCCGCGCGTTGGCCGATTCATTAATGCAGCTGGCACGACAGGTTTCCCGACTGGAAAGCGGGCAG
TGAGCGCAACGCAATTAATACGCGTACCGCTAGCCAGGAAGAGTTTGTAGAAACGCAAAAAGGCCATCCG
TCAGGATGGCCTTCTGCTTAGTTTGATGCCTGGCAGTTTATGGCGGGCGTCCTGCCCGCCACCCTCCGGG
CCGTTGCTTCACAACGTTCAAATCCGCTCCCGGCGGATTTGTCCTACTCAGGAGAGCGTTCACCGACAAA
CAACAGATAAAACGAAAGGCCCAGTCTTCCGACTGAGCCTTTCGTTTTATTTGATGCCTGGCAGTTCCCT
ACTCTCGCGTTAACGCTAGCATGGATGTTTTCCCAGTCACGACGTTGTAAAACGACGGCCAGTCTTAAGC
TCGGGCCCCAAATAATGATTTTATTTTGACTGATAGTGACCTGTTCGTTGCAACACATTGATGAGCAATG
CTTTTTTATAATGCCAACTTTGTACAAAAAAGCAGGCTCCACCATGTCCGTGGAGCCACCTCCAGAGCTG
GAGGAGAAGGCAGCATCTGAGCCAGAGGCAGGAGCCATGCCTGAGAAGAGGGCAGGAGCACAGGCAGCAG
GATCTACATGGCTGCAGGGCTTTGGCAGACCCAGCGTGTACCACGCCGCCATCGTGATCTTCCTGGAGTT
CTTTGCCTGGGGCCTGCTGACCACACCTATGCTGACCGTGCTGCACGAGACATTTTCCCAGCACACCTTC
CTGATGAACGGCCTGATCCAGGGCGTGAAGGGCCTGCTGTCTTTTCTGAGCGCCCCACTGATCGGCGCCC
TGAGCGACGTGTGGGGCCGGAAGCCTTTTCTGCTGGGCACCGTGTTCTTTACATGCTTCCCAATCCCCCT
GATGAGAATCTCCCCTTGGTGGTATTTCGCCATGATCTCCGTGTCTGGCGTGTTCAGCGTGACATTTTCC
GTGATCTTCGCCTACGTGGCCGATGTGACACAGGAGCACGAGCGGAGCACCGCATATGGATGGGTGAGCG
CCACCTTTGCCGCATCCCTGGTGAGCTCCCCAGCAATCGGAGCATACCTGAGCGCCTCCTATGGCGACTC
TCTGGTGGTGCTGGTGGCAACCGTGGTGGCCCTGCTGGATATCTGCTTCATCCTGGTGGCCGTGCCTGAG
AGCCTGCCAGAGAAGATGCGGCCAGTGTCTTGGGGAGCACAGATCAGCTGGAAGCAGGCAGACCCCTTTG
CCAGCCTGAAGAAGGTCGGCAAGGATTCCACAGTGCTGCTGATCTGTATCACCGTGTTCCTGTCCTACCT
GCCTGAGGCCGGCCAGTACTCTAGCTTCTTTCTGTATCTGAGGCAGGTCATCGGCTTTGGCAGCGTGAAG
ATCGCCGCCTTCATCGCCATGGTGGGCATCCTGTCCATCGTGGCCCAGACAGCCTTCCTGTCCATCCTGA
TGCGCTCTCTGGGCAACAAGAATACCGTGCTGCTGGGCCTGGGCTTTCAGATGCTGCAGCTGGCCTGGTA
TGGCTTCGGCTCTCAGGCCTGGATGATGTGGGCAGCAGGAACAGTGGCAGCAATGTCCTCTATCACCTTT
CCCGCCATCTCTGCCCTGGTGAGCAGGAACGCAGAGAGCGACCAGCAGGGAGTGGCACAGGGCATCATCA
CAGGAATCAGGGGACTGTGCAATGGACTGGGACCTGCCCTGTACGGCTTCATCTTTTATATGTTCCACGT
GGAGCTGACCGAGCTGGGCCCAAAGCTGAACTCCAACAATGTGCCACTGCAGGGAGCCGTGATCCCAGGA
CCACCTTTCCTGTTTGGAGCATGTATCGTGCTGATGTCTTTTCTGGTGGCCCTGTTCATCCCAGAGTACT
CCAAGGCCTCTGGCGTGCAGAAGCACTCCAACAGCTCCTCTGGCTCTCTGACCAATACACCTGAGAGAGG
CAGCGACGAGGATATCGAGCCACTGCTGCAGGATAGCTCCATCTGGGAGCTGTCTAGCTTCGAGGAGCCC
GGCAATCAGTGTACCGAGCTGGACCCAGCTTTCTTGTACAAAGTTGGCATTATAAGAAAGCATTGCTTAT
CAATTTGTTGCAACGAACAGGTCACTATCAGTCAAAATAAAATCATTATTTGCCATCCAGCTGATATCCC
CTATAGTGAGTCGTATTACATGGTCATAGCTGTTTCCTGGCAGCTCTGGCCCGTGTCTCAAAATCTCTGA
TGTTACATTGCACAAGATAAAAATATATCATCATGAACAATAAAACTGTCTGCTTACATAAACAGTAATA
CAAGGGGTGTTATGAGCCATATTCAACGGGAAACGTCGAGGCCGCGATTAAATTCCAACATGGATGCTGA
TTTATATGGGTATAAATGGGCTCGCGATAATGTCGGGCAATCAGGTGCGACAATCTATCGCTTGTATGGG
AAGCCCGATGCGCCAGAGTTGTTTCTGAAACATGGCAAAGGTAGCGTTGCCAATGATGTTACAGATGAGA
TGGTCAGACTAAACTGGCTGACGGAATTTATGCCTCTTCCGACCATCAAGCATTTTATCCGTACTCCTGA
TGATGCATGGTTACTCACCACTGCGATCCCCGGAAAAACAGCATTCCAGGTATTAGAAGAATATCCTGAT
TCAGGTGAAAATATTGTTGATGCGCTGGCAGTGTTCCTGCGCCGGTTGCATTCGATTCCTGTTTGTAATT
GTCCTTTTAACAGCGATCGCGTATTTCGTCTCGCTCAGGCGCAATCACGAATGAATAACGGTTTGGTTGA
TGCGAGTGATTTTGATGACGAGCGTAATGGCTGGCCTGTTGAACAAGTCTGGAAAGAAATGCATAAACTT
TTGCCATTCTCACCGGATTCAGTCGTCACTCATGGTGATTTCTCACTTGATAACCTTATTTTTGACGAGG
GGAAATTAATAGGTTGTATTGATGTTGGACGAGTCGGAATCGCAGACCGATACCAGGATCTTGCCATCCT
ATGGAACTGCCTCGGTGAGTTTTCTCCTTCATTACAGAAACGGCTTTTTCAAAAATATGGTATTGATAAT
CCTGATATGAATAAATTGCAGTTTCATTTGATGCTCGATGAGTTTTTCTAATCAGAATTGGTTAATTGGT
TGTAACACTGGCAGAGCATTACGCTGACTTGACGGGACGGCGCAAGCTCATGACCAAAATCCCTTAACGT
GAGTTACGCGTCGTTCCACTGAGCGTCAGACCCCGTAGAAAAGATCAAAGGATCTTCTTGAGATCCTTTT
TTTCTGCGCGTAATCTGCTGCTTGCAAACAAAAAAACCACCGCTACCAGCGGTGGTTTGTTTGCCGGATC
AAGAGCTACCAACTCTTTTTCCGAAGGTAACTGGCTTCAGCAGAGCGCAGATACCAAATACTGTTCTTCT
AGTGTAGCCGTAGTTAGGCCACCACTTCAAGAACTCTGTAGCACCGCCTACATACCTCGCTCTGCTAATC
CTGTTACCAGTGGCTGCTGCCAGTGGCGATAAGTCGTGTCTTACCGGGTTGGACTCAAGACGATAGTTAC
CGGATAAGGCGCAGCGGTCGGGCTGAACGGGGGGTTCGTGCACACAGCCCAGCTTGGAGCGAACGACCTA
CACCGAACTGAGATACCTACAGCGTGAGCTATGAGAAAGCGCCACGCTTCCCGAAGGGAGAAAGGCGGAC
AGGTATCCGGTAAGCGGCAGGGTCGGAACAGGAGAGCGCACGAGGGAGCTTCCAGGGGGAAACGCCTGGT
ATCTTTATAGTCCTGTCGGGTTTCGCCACCTCTGACTTGAGCGTCGATTTTTGTGATGCTCGTCAGGGGG
GCGGAGCCTATGGAAAAACGCCAGCAACGCGGCCTTTTTACGGTTCCTGGCCTTTTGCTGGCCTTTTGCT
CACATGTT
