>Addgene plasmid #131881 | pDONR221_MFSD14B | depositor partial sequence | sequence record 253162 | Codon-optimized ORF of MFSD14B
ATGTCCGTGGAGCCACCTCCAGAGCTGGAGGAGAAGGCAGCATCTGAGCCAGAGGCAGGAGCCATGCCTG
AGAAGAGGGCAGGAGCACAGGCAGCAGGATCTACATGGCTGCAGGGCTTTGGCAGACCCAGCGTGTACCA
CGCCGCCATCGTGATCTTCCTGGAGTTCTTTGCCTGGGGCCTGCTGACCACACCTATGCTGACCGTGCTG
CACGAGACATTTTCCCAGCACACCTTCCTGATGAACGGCCTGATCCAGGGCGTGAAGGGCCTGCTGTCTT
TTCTGAGCGCCCCACTGATCGGCGCCCTGAGCGACGTGTGGGGCCGGAAGCCTTTTCTGCTGGGCACCGT
GTTCTTTACATGCTTCCCAATCCCCCTGATGAGAATCTCCCCTTGGTGGTATTTCGCCATGATCTCCGTG
TCTGGCGTGTTCAGCGTGACATTTTCCGTGATCTTCGCCTACGTGGCCGATGTGACACAGGAGCACGAGC
GGAGCACCGCATATGGATGGGTGAGCGCCACCTTTGCCGCATCCCTGGTGAGCTCCCCAGCAATCGGAGC
ATACCTGAGCGCCTCCTATGGCGACTCTCTGGTGGTGCTGGTGGCAACCGTGGTGGCCCTGCTGGATATC
TGCTTCATCCTGGTGGCCGTGCCTGAGAGCCTGCCAGAGAAGATGCGGCCAGTGTCTTGGGGAGCACAGA
TCAGCTGGAAGCAGGCAGACCCCTTTGCCAGCCTGAAGAAGGTCGGCAAGGATTCCACAGTGCTGCTGAT
CTGTATCACCGTGTTCCTGTCCTACCTGCCTGAGGCCGGCCAGTACTCTAGCTTCTTTCTGTATCTGAGG
CAGGTCATCGGCTTTGGCAGCGTGAAGATCGCCGCCTTCATCGCCATGGTGGGCATCCTGTCCATCGTGG
CCCAGACAGCCTTCCTGTCCATCCTGATGCGCTCTCTGGGCAACAAGAATACCGTGCTGCTGGGCCTGGG
CTTTCAGATGCTGCAGCTGGCCTGGTATGGCTTCGGCTCTCAGGCCTGGATGATGTGGGCAGCAGGAACA
GTGGCAGCAATGTCCTCTATCACCTTTCCCGCCATCTCTGCCCTGGTGAGCAGGAACGCAGAGAGCGACC
AGCAGGGAGTGGCACAGGGCATCATCACAGGAATCAGGGGACTGTGCAATGGACTGGGACCTGCCCTGTA
CGGCTTCATCTTTTATATGTTCCACGTGGAGCTGACCGAGCTGGGCCCAAAGCTGAACTCCAACAATGTG
CCACTGCAGGGAGCCGTGATCCCAGGACCACCTTTCCTGTTTGGAGCATGTATCGTGCTGATGTCTTTTC
TGGTGGCCCTGTTCATCCCAGAGTACTCCAAGGCCTCTGGCGTGCAGAAGCACTCCAACAGCTCCTCTGG
CTCTCTGACCAATACACCTGAGAGAGGCAGCGACGAGGATATCGAGCCACTGCTGCAGGATAGCTCCATC
TGGGAGCTGTCTAGCTTCGAGGAGCCCGGCAATCAGTGTACCGAGCTG
